>Addgene plasmid #164077 | AAVS1_puro_CAG_HexaPro | depositor full sequence | sequence record 318337 | AAVS1_puro_CAG_HexaPro sequence 11091 bps
TCGCGCGTTTCGGTGATGACGGTGAAAACCTCTGACACATGCAGCTCCCGGAGACGGTCACAGCTTGTCT
GTAAGCGGATGCCGGGAGCAGACAAGCCCGTCAGGGCGCGTCAGCGGGTGTTGGCGGGTGTCGGGGCTGG
CTTAACTATGCGGCATCAGAGCAGATTGTACTGAGAGTGCACCATATGCGGTGTGAAATACCGCACAGAT
GCGTAAGGAGAAAATACCGCATCAGGCGCCATTCGCCATTCAGGCTGCGCAACTGTTGGGAAGGGCGATC
GGTGCGGGCCTCTTCGCTATTACGCCAGAATTCGCCCTTTGCTTTCTCTGACCAGCATTCTCTCCCCTGG
GCCTGTGCCGCTTTCTGTCTGCAGCTTGTGGCCTGGGTCACCTCTACGGCTGGCCCAGATCCTTCCCTGC
CGCCTCCTTCAGGTTCCGTCTTCCTCCACTCCCTCTTCCCCTTGCTCTCTGCTGTGTTGCTGCCCAAGGA
TGCTCTTTCCGGAGCACTTCCTTCTCGGCGCTGCACCACGTGATGTCCTCTGAGCGGATCCTCCCCGTGT
CTGGGTCCTCTCCGGGCATCTCTCCTCCCTCACCCAACCCCATGCCGTCTTCACTCGCTGGGTTCCCTTT
TCCTTCTCCTTCTGGGGCCTGTGCCATCTCTCGTTTCTTAGGATGGCCTTCTCCGACGGATGTCTCCCTT
GCGTCCCGCCTCCCCTTCTTGTAGGCCTGCATCATCACCGTTTTTCTGGACAACCCCAAAGTACCCCGTC
TCCCTGGCTTTAGCCACCTCTCCATCCTCTTGCTTTCTTTGCCTGGACACCCCGTTCTCCTGTGGATTCG
GGTCACCTCTCACTCCTTTCATTTGGGCAGCTCCCCTACCCCCCTTACCTCTCTAGTCTGTGCTAGCTCT
TCCAGCCCCCTGTCATGGCATCTTCCAGGGGTCCGAGAGCTCAGCTAGTCTTCTTCCTCCAACCCGGGCC
CCTATGTCCACTTCAGGACAGCATGTTTGCTGCCTCCAGGGATCCTGTGTCCCCGAGCTGGGACCACCTT
ATATTCCCAGGGCCGGTTAATGTGGCTCTGGTTCTGGGTACTTTTATCTGTCCCCTCCACCCCACAGTGG
GGCAAGCTTCTGACCTCTTCTCTTCCTCCCACAGGGCCTCGAGAGATCTGGCGGCGGAGAGGGCAGAGGA
AGTCTTCTAACATGCGGTGACGTGGAGGAGAATCCCGGCCCTAGCACCGAGTACAAGCCCACGGTGCGCC
TCGCCACCCGCGACGACGTCCCCAGGGCCGTACGCACCCTCGCCGCCGCGTTCGCCGACTACCCCGCCAC
GCGCCACACCGTCGATCCGGACCGCCACATCGAGCGGGTCACCGAGCTGCAAGAACTCTTCCTCACGCGC
GTCGGGCTCGACATCGGCAAGGTGTGGGTCGCGGACGACGGCGCCGCGGTGGCGGTCTGGACCACGCCGG
AGAGCGTCGAAGCGGGGGCGGTGTTCGCCGAGATCGGCCCGCGCATGGCCGAGTTGAGCGGTTCCCGGCT
GGCCGCGCAGCAACAGATGGAAGGCCTCCTGGCGCCGCACCGGCCCAAGGAGCCCGCGTGGTTCCTGGCC
ACCGTCGGCGTCTCGCCCGACCACCAGGGCAAGGGTCTGGGCAGCGCCGTCGTGCTCCCCGGAGTGGAGG
CGGCCGAGCGCGCCGGGGTGCCCGCCTTCCTGGAGACCTCCGCGCCCCGCAACCTCCCCTTCTACGAGCG
GCTCGGCTTCACCGTCACCGCCGACGTCGAGGTGCCCGAAGGACCGCGCACCTGGTGCATGACCCGCAAG
CCCGGTGCCTGATCTAGACAGACATGATAAGATACATTGATGAGTTTGGACAAACCACAACTAGAATGCA
GTGAAAAAAATGCTTTATTTGTGAAATTTGTGATGCTATTGCTTTATTTGTAACCATTATAAGCTGCAAT
AAACAAGTTAACAACAACAATTGCATTCATTTTATGTTTCAGGTTCAGGGGGAGGTGTGGGAGGTTTTTT
AATGCATCCACGGGGTTGGGGTTGCGCCTTTTCCAAGGCAGCCCTGGGTTTGCGCAGGGACGCGGCTGCT
CTGGGCGTGGTTCCGGGAAACGCAGCGGCGCCGACCCTGGGTCTCGCACATTCTTCACGTCCGTTCGCAG
CGTCACCCGGATCTTCGCCGCTACCCTTGTGGGCCCCCCGGCGACGCTTCCTGCTCCGCCCCTAAGTCGG
GAAGGTTCCTTGCGGTTCGCGGCGTGCCGGACGTGACAAACGGAAGCCGCACGTCTCACTAGTTATTAAT
AGTAATCAATTACGGGGTCATTAGTTCATAGCCCATATATGGAGTTCCGCGTTACATAACTTACGGTAAA
TGGCCCGCCTGGCTGACCGCCCAACGACCCCCGCCCATTGACGTCAATAATGACGTATGTTCCCATAGTA
ACGCCAATAGGGACTTTCCATTGACGTCAATGGGTGGACTATTTACGGTAAACTGCCCACTTGGCAGTAC
ATCAAGTGTATCATATGCCAAGTACGCCCCCTATTGACGTCAATGACGGTAAATGGCCCGCCTGGCATTA
TGCCCAGTACATGACCTTATGGGACTTTCCTACTTGGCAGTACATCTACGTATTAGTCATCGCTATTACC
ATGGGTCGAGGTGAGCCCCACGTTCTGCTTCACTCTCCCCATCTCCCCCCCCTCCCCACCCCCAATTTTG
TATTTATTTATTTTTTAATTATTTTGTGCAGCGATGGGGGCGGGGGGGGGGGGGGCGCGCGCCAGGCGGG
GCGGGGCGGGGCGAGGGGCGGGGCGGGGCGAGGCGGAGAGGTGCGGCGGCAGCCAATCAGAGCGGCGCGC
TCCGAAAGTTTCCTTTTATGGCGAGGCGGCGGCGGCGGCGGCCCTATAAAAAGCGAAGCGCGCGGCGGGC
GGGAGTCGCTGCGTTGCCTTCGCCCCGTGCCCCGCTCCGCGCCGCCTCGCGCCGCCCGCCCCGGCTCTGA
CTGACCGCGTTACTCCCACAGGTGAGCGGGCGGGACGGCCCTTCTCCTCCGGGCTGTAATTAGCGCTTGG
TTTAATGACGGCTCGTTTCTTTTCTGTGGCTGCGTGAAAGCCTTAAAGGGCTCCGGGAGGGCCCTTTGTG
CGGGGGGGAGCGGCTCGGGGGGTGCGTGCGTGTGTGTGTGCGTGGGGAGCGCCGCGTGCGGCCCGCGCTG
CCCGGCGGCTGTGAGCGCTGCGGGCGCGGCGCGGGGCTTTGTGCGCTCCGCGTGTGCGCGAGGGGAGCGC
GGCCGGGGGCGGTGCCCCGCGGTGCGGGGGGGCTGCGAGGGGAACAAAGGCTGCGTGCGGGGTGTGTGCG
TGGGGGGGTGAGCAGGGGGTGTGGGCGCGGCGGTCGGGCTGTAACCCCCCCCTGCACCCCCCTCCCCGAG
TTGCTGAGCACGGCCCGGCTTCGGGTGCGGGGCTCCGTGCGGGGCGTGGCGCGGGGCTCGCCGTGCCGGG
CGGGGGGTGGCGGCAGGTGGGGGTGCCGGGCGGGGCGGGGCCGCCTCGGGCCGGGGAGGGCTCGGGGGAG
GGGCGCGGCGGCCCCCGGAGCGCCGGCGGCTGTCGAGGCGCGGCGAGCCGCAGCCATTGCCTTTTATGGT
AATCGTGCGAGAGGGCGCAGGGACTTCCTTTGTCCCAAATCTGTGCGGAGCCGAAATCTGGGAGGCGCCG
CCGCACCCCCTCTAGCGGGCGCGGGGCGAAGCGGTGCGGCGCCGGCAGGAAGGAAATGGGCGGGGAGGGC
CTTCGTGCGTCGCCGCGCCGCCGTCCCCTTCTCCCTCTCCAGCCTCGGGGCTGTCCGCGGGGGGACGGCT
GCCTTCGGGGGGGACGGGGCAGGGCGGGGTTCGGCTTCTGGCGTGTGACCGGCGGCTCTAGCGCCTCTGC
TAACCATGTTCATGCCTTCTTCTTTTTCCTACAGCTCCTGGGCAACGTGCTGGTTGTTGTGCTGTCTCAT
CATTTTGGCAAAGAATTGCGGCCGTCTCAGGCCGAGTTCGGTACCGCCACC
[3864 nt withheld, positions 4042-7905]
TGATAATGACTCGAGCGGCCGCGTTTAAACCCTGCAGGCTGTGCCTTCTAGTTGCCAGCCATCTGTTGTT
TGCCCCTCCCCCGTGCCTTCCTTGACCCTGGAAGGTGCCACTCCCACTGTCCTTTCCTAATAAAATGAGG
AAATTGCATCGCATTGTCTGAGTAGGTGTCATTCTATTCTGGGGGGTGGGGTGGGGCAGGACAGCAAGGG
GGAGGATTGGGAAGACAATAGCAGGCATGCTGGGGATGCGGTGGGCTCTATGGGTCGACAGTACTAAGCT
TTACTAGGGACAGGATTGGTGACAGAAAAGCCCCATCCTTAGGCCTCCTCCTTCCTAGTCTCCTGATATT
GGGTCTAACCCCCACCTCCTGTTAGGCAGATTCCTTATCTGGTGACACACCCCCATTTCCTGGAGCCATC
TCTCTCCTTGCCAGAACCTCTAAGGTTTGCTTACGATGGAGCCAGAGAGGATCCTGGGAGGGAGAGCTTG
GCAGGGGGTGGGAGGGAAGGGGGGGATGCGTGACCTGCCCGGTTCTCAGTGGCCACCCTGCGCTACCCTC
TCCCAGAACCTGAGCTGCTCTGACGCGGCTGTCTGGTGCGTTTCACTGATCCTGGTGCTGCAGCTTCCTT
ACACTTCCCAAGAGGAGAAGCAGTTTGGAAAAACAAAATCAGAATAAGTTGGTCCTGAGTTCTAACTTTG
GCTCTTCACCTTTCTAGTCCCCAATTTATATTGTTCCTCCGTGCGTCAGTTTTACCTGTGAGATAAGGCC
AGTAGCCAGCCCCGTCCTGGCAGGGCTGTGGTGAGGAGGGGGGTGTCCGTGTGGAAAACTCCCTTTGTGA
GAATGGTGCGTCCTAGGTGTTCACCAGGTCGTGGCCGCCTCTACTCCCTTTCTCTTTCTCCATCCTTCTT
TCCTTAAAGAGTCCCCAGTGCTATCTGGGACATATTCCTCCGCCCAGAGCAGGGTCCCGCTTCCCTAAGG
CCCTGCTCTGGGCTTCTGGGTTTGAGTCCTTGGCAAGCCCAGGAGAGGCGCTCAGGCTTCCCTGTCCCCC
TTCCTCGTCCACCATCTCATGCCCCTGGCTCTCCTGCCCCTTCCCTACAGGGGTTCCTGGCTCTGCTCTA
AGGGCGAATTCTGCATTAATGAATCGGCCAACGCGCGGGGAGAGGCGGTTTGCGTATTGGGCGCTCTTCC
GCTTCCTCGCTCACTGACTCGCTGCGCTCGGTCGTTCGGCTGCGGCGAGCGGTATCAGCTCACTCAAAGG
CGGTAATACGGTTATCCACAGAATCAGGGGATAACGCAGGAAAGAACATGTGAGCAAAAGGCCAGCAAAA
GGCCAGGAACCGTAAAAAGGCCGCGTTGCTGGCGTTTTTCCATAGGCTCCGCCCCCCTGACGAGCATCAC
AAAAATCGACGCTCAAGTCAGAGGTGGCGAAACCCGACAGGACTATAAAGATACCAGGCGTTTCCCCCTG
GAAGCTCCCTCGTGCGCTCTCCTGTTCCGACCCTGCCGCTTACCGGATACCTGTCCGCCTTTCTCCCTTC
GGGAAGCGTGGCGCTTTCTCATAGCTCACGCTGTAGGTATCTCAGTTCGGTGTAGGTCGTTCGCTCCAAG
CTGGGCTGTGTGCACGAACCCCCCGTTCAGCCCGACCGCTGCGCCTTATCCGGTAACTATCGTCTTGAGT
CCAACCCGGTAAGACACGACTTATCGCCACTGGCAGCAGCCACTGGTAACAGGATTAGCAGAGCGAGGTA
TGTAGGCGGTGCTACAGAGTTCTTGAAGTGGTGGCCTAACTACGGCTACACTAGAAGGACAGTATTTGGT
ATCTGCGCTCTGCTGAAGCCAGTTACCTTCGGAAAAAGAGTTGGTAGCTCTTGATCCGGCAAACAAACCA
CCGCTGGTAGCGGTGGTTTTTTTGTTTGCAAGCAGCAGATTACGCGCAGAAAAAAAGGATCTCAAGAAGA
TCCTTTGATCTTTTCTACGGGGTCTGACGCTCAGTGGAACGAAAACTCACGTTAAGGGATTTTGGTCATG
AGATTATCAAAAAGGATCTTCACCTAGATCCTTTTAAATTAAAAATGAAGTTTTAAATCAATCTAAAGTA
TATATGAGTAAACTTGGTCTGACAGTTACCAATGCTTAATCAGTGAGGCACCTATCTCAGCGATCTGTCT
ATTTCGTTCATCCATAGTTGCCTGACTCCCCGTCGTGTAGATAACTACGATACGGGAGGGCTTACCATCT
GGCCCCAGTGCTGCAATGATACCGCGAGACCCACGCTCACCGGCTCCAGATTTATCAGCAATAAACCAGC
CAGCCGGAAGGGCCGAGCGCAGAAGTGGTCCTGCAACTTTATCCGCCTCCATCCAGTCTATTAATTGTTG
CCGGGAAGCTAGAGTAAGTAGTTCGCCAGTTAATAGTTTGCGCAACGTTGTTGCCATTGCTACAGGCATC
GTGGTGTCACGCTCGTCGTTTGGTATGGCTTCATTCAGCTCCGGTTCCCAACGATCAAGGCGAGTTACAT
GATCCCCCATGTTGTGCAAAAAAGCGGTTAGCTCCTTCGGTCCTCCGATCGTTGTCAGAAGTAAGTTGGC
CGCAGTGTTATCACTCATGGTTATGGCAGCACTGCATAATTCTCTTACTGTCATGCCATCCGTAAGATGC
TTTTCTGTGACTGGTGAGTACTCAACCAAGTCATTCTGAGAATAGTGTATGCGGCGACCGAGTTGCTCTT
GCCCGGCGTCAATACGGGATAATACCGCGCCACATAGCAGAACTTTAAAAGTGCTCATCATTGGAAAACG
TTCTTCGGGGCGAAAACTCTCAAGGATCTTACCGCTGTTGAGATCCAGTTCGATGTAACCCACTCGTGCA
CCCAACTGATCTTCAGCATCTTTTACTTTCACCAGCGTTTCTGGGTGAGCAAAAACAGGAAGGCAAAATG
CCGCAAAAAAGGGAATAAGGGCGACACGGAAATGTTGAATACTCATACTCTTCCTTTTTCAATATTATTG
AAGCATTTATCAGGGTTATTGTCTCATGAGCGGATACATATTTGAATGTATTTAGAAAAATAAACAAATA
GGGGTTCCGCGCACATTTCCCCGAAAAGTGCCACCTGACGTCTAAGAAACCATTATTATCATGACATTAA
CCTATAAAAATAGGCGTATCACGAGGCCCTTTCGTC
Features (pLannotate 1.2.2; 19 found; start..end, strand, type, name):
    137..236     +  misc_feature   bom (fragment): basis of mobility region from pBR322
    242..308     -  CDS            lacZα (fragment): LacZα fragment of β-galactosidase; lacZ fragment
    320..1123    +  misc_feature   HA-L: left homology arm from the adeno-associated virus integration site (AAVS1) within intron 1 of the human PPP1R12C gene
   1130..1155    +  misc_feature   SA: splice acceptor site
   1236..1832    +  CDS            PuroR (fragment): puromycin N-acetyltransferase; pac from Streptomyces; confers resistance to puromycin
   1848..1969    -  polyA_signal   SV40 poly(A) signal: SV40 polyadenylation signal
   2042..2303    +  promoter       hPGK promoter (fragment): human phosphoglycerate kinase 1 promoter
   2298..2663    +  enhancer       CMV enhancer: human cytomegalovirus immediate early enhancer
   2666..2941    +  promoter       chicken β-actin promoter: No description available
   2942..3954    +  intron         chimeric intron: chimera between introns from chicken β-actin and rabbit β-globin
   4042..7665    +  CDS            S (fragment) (sequence withheld): SPIKE_SARS2 - Experimental evidence at protein level: Swiss-Prot protein existence level 1. [Spike glycoprotein]: May down-regulate host tetherin (BST2) by lysosomal degradation, thereby counteracting its antiviral activity. From Severe acute respiratory syndrome coronavirus 2 (2019-nCoV) (SARS-CoV-2).
   7882..7905    +  CDS            Strep-Tag II (sequence withheld): peptide that binds Strep-Tactin®, an engineered form of streptavidin
   7944..8168    +  polyA_signal   bGH poly(A) signal: bovine growth hormone polyadenylation signal
   8188..9024    +  misc_feature   HA-R: right homology arm from the adeno-associated virus integration site (AAVS1) within intron 1 of the human PPP1R12C gene
   9036..9089    -  CDS            lacI (fragment): lac repressor; lacI; The lac repressor binds to the lac operator to inhibit transcription in E. coli. This inhibition can be relieved by adding lactose or isopropyl-β-D-thiogalactopyranoside (IPTG).
   9272..9860    -  rep_origin     ori: high-copy-number ColE1/pMB1/pBR322/pUC origin of replication
  10031..10891   -  CDS            AmpR: β-lactamase; bla; confers resistance to ampicillin, carbenicillin, and related antibiotics
  10892..10996   -  promoter       AmpR promoter: bla
  11091..35      +  CDS            rop (fragment) (across the origin): Rop protein, which maintains plasmids at low copy number; rop
