>Addgene plasmid #164077 | AAVS1_puro_CAG_HexaPro | addgene full sequence | sequence record 320680 | Addgene NGS Result
TAAAAATAGGCGTATCACGAGGCCCTTTCGTCTCGCGCGTTTCGGTGATGACGGTGAAAACCTCTGACAC
ATGCAGCTCCCGGAGACGGTCACAGCTTGTCTGTAAGCGGATGCCGGGAGCAGACAAGCCCGTCAGGGCG
CGTCAGCGGGTGTTGGCGGGTGTCGGGGCTGGCTTAACTATGCGGCATCAGAGCAGATTGTACTGAGAGT
GCACCATATGCGGTGTGAAATACCGCACAGATGCGTAAGGAGAAAATACCGCATCAGGCGCCATTCGCCA
TTCAGGCTGCGCAACTGTTGGGAAGGGCGATCGGTGCGGGCCTCTTCGCTATTACGCCAGAATTCGCCCT
TTGCTTTCTCTGACCAGCATTCTCTCCCCTGGGCCTGTGCCGCTTTCTGTCTGCAGCTTGTGGCCTGGGT
CACCTCTACGGCTGGCCCAGATCCTTCCCTGCCGCCTCCTTCAGGTTCCGTCTTCCTCCACTCCCTCTTC
CCCTTGCTCTCTGCTGTGTTGCTGCCCAAGGATGCTCTTTCCGGAGCACTTCCTTCTCGGCGCTGCACCA
CGTGATGTCCTCTGAGCGGATCCTCCCCGTGTCTGGGTCCTCTCCGGGCATCTCTCCTCCCTCACCCAAC
CCCATGCCGTCTTCACTCGCTGGGTTCCCTTTTCCTTCTCCTTCTGGGGCCTGTGCCATCTCTCGTTTCT
TAGGATGGCCTTCTCCGACGGATGTCTCCCTTGCGTCCCGCCTCCCCTTCTTGTAGGCCTGCATCATCAC
CGTTTTTCTGGACAACCCCAAAGTACCCCGTCTCCCTGGCTTTAGCCACCTCTCCATCCTCTTGCTTTCT
TTGCCTGGACACCCCGTTCTCCTGTGGATTCGGGTCACCTCTCACTCCTTTCATTTGGGCAGCTCCCCTA
CCCCCCTTACCTCTCTAGTCTGTGCTAGCTCTTCCAGCCCCCTGTCATGGCATCTTCCAGGGGTCCGAGA
GCTCAGCTAGTCTTCTTCCTCCAACCCGGGCCCCTATGTCCACTTCAGGACAGCATGTTTGCTGCCTCCA
GGGATCCTGTGTCCCCGAGCTGGGACCACCTTATATTCCCAGGGCCGGTTAATGTGGCTCTGGTTCTGGG
TACTTTTATCTGTCCCCTCCACCCCACAGTGGGGCAAGCTTCTGACCTCTTCTCTTCCTCCCACAGGGCC
TCGAGAGATCTGGCGGCGGAGAGGGCAGAGGAAGTCTTCTAACATGCGGTGACGTGGAGGAGAATCCCGG
CCCTAGCACCGAGTACAAGCCCACGGTGCGCCTCGCCACCCGCGACGACGTCCCCAGGGCCGTACGCACC
CTCGCCGCCGCGTTCGCCGACTACCCCGCCACGCGCCACACCGTCGATCCGGACCGCCACATCGAGCGGG
TCACCGAGCTGCAAGAACTCTTCCTCACGCGCGTCGGGCTCGACATCGGCAAGGTGTGGGTCGCGGACGA
CGGCGCCGCGGTGGCGGTCTGGACCACGCCGGAGAGCGTCGAAGCGGGGGCGGTGTTCGCCGAGATCGGC
CCGCGCATGGCCGAGTTGAGCGGTTCCCGGCTGGCCGCGCAGCAACAGATGGAAGGCCTCCTGGCGCCGC
ACCGGCCCAAGGAGCCCGCGTGGTTCCTGGCCACCGTCGGCGTCTCGCCCGACCACCAGGGCAAGGGTCT
GGGCAGCGCCGTCGTGCTCCCCGGAGTGGAGGCGGCCGAGCGCGCCGGGGTGCCCGCCTTCCTGGAGACC
TCCGCGCCCCGCAACCTCCCCTTCTACGAGCGGCTCGGCTTCACCGTCACCGCCGACGTCGAGGTGCCCG
AAGGACCGCGCACCTGGTGCATGACCCGCAAGCCCGGTGCCTGATCTAGACAGACATGATAAGATACATT
GATGAGTTTGGACAAACCACAACTAGAATGCAGTGAAAAAAATGCTTTATTTGTGAAATTTGTGATGCTA
TTGCTTTATTTGTAACCATTATAAGCTGCAATAAACAAGTTAACAACAACAATTGCATTCATTTTATGTT
TCAGGTTCAGGGGGAGGTGTGGGAGGTTTTTTAATGCATCCACGGGGTTGGGGTTGCGCCTTTTCCAAGG
CAGCCCTGGGTTTGCGCAGGGACGCGGCTGCTCTGGGCGTGGTTCCGGGAAACGCAGCGGCGCCGACCCT
GGGTCTCGCACATTCTTCACGTCCGTTCGCAGCGTCACCCGGATCTTCGCCGCTACCCTTGTGGGCCCCC
CGGCGACGCTTCCTGCTCCGCCCCTAAGTCGGGAAGGTTCCTTGCGGTTCGCGGCGTGCCGGACGTGACA
AACGGAAGCCGCACGTCTCACTAGTTATTAATAGTAATCAATTACGGGGTCATTAGTTCATAGCCCATAT
ATGGAGTTCCGCGTTACATAACTTACGGTAAATGGCCCGCCTGGCTGACCGCCCAACGACCCCCGCCCAT
TGACGTCAATAATGACGTATGTTCCCATAGTAACGCCAATAGGGACTTTCCATTGACGTCAATGGGTGGA
GTATTTACGGTAAACTGCCCACTTGGCAGTACATCAAGTGTATCATATGCCAAGTACGCCCCCTATTGAC
GTCAATGACGGTAAATGGCCCGCCTGGCATTATGCCCAGTACATGACCTTATGGGACTTTCCTACTTGGC
AGTACATCTACGTATTAGTCATCGCTATTACCATGGTCGAGGTGAGCCCCACGTTCTGCTTCACTCTCCC
CATCTCCCCCCCCTCCCCACCCCCAATTTTGTATTTATTTATTTTTTAATTATTTTGTGCAGCGATGGGG
GCGGGGGGGGGGGGGGSGCGCGCCAGGCGGGGCGGGGCGGGGCGAGGGGCGGGGCGGGGCGAGGCGGAGA
GGTGCGGCGGCAGCCAATCAGAGCGGCGCGCTCCGAAAGTTTCCTTTTATGGCGAGGCGGCGGCGGCGGC
GGCCCTATAAAAAGCGAAGCGCGCGGCGGGCGGGAGTCGCTGCGCGCTGCCTTCGCCCCGTGCCCCGCTC
CGCCGCCGCCTCGCGCCGCCCGCCCCGGCTCTGACTGACCGCGTTACTCCCACAGGTGAGCGGGCGGGAC
GGCCCTTCTCCTCCGGGCTGTAATTAGCGCTTGGTTTAATGACGGCTTGTTTCTTTTCTGTGGCTGCGTG
AAAGCCTTGAGGGGCTCCGGGAGGGCCCTTTGTGCGGGGGGAGCGGCTCGGGGGGTGCGTGCGTGTGTGT
GTGCGTGGGGAGCGCCGCGTGCGGCTCCGCGCTGCCCGGCGGCTGTGAGCGCTGCGGGCGCGGCGCGGGG
CTTTGTGCGCTCCGCAGTGTGCGCGAGGGGAGCGCGGCCGGGGGCGGTGCCCCGCGGTGCGGGGGGGGCT
GCGAGGGGAACAAAGGCTGCGTGCGGGGTGTGTGCGTGGGGGGGTGAGCAGGGGGTGTGGGCGCGTCGGT
CGGGCTGCAACCCCCCCTGCACCCCCCTCCCCGAGTTGCTGAGCACGGCCCGGCTTCGGGTGCGGGGCTC
CGTACGGGGCGTGGCGCGGGGCTCGCCGTGCCGGGCGGGGGGTGGCGGCAGGTGGGGGTGCCGGGCGGGG
CGGGGCCGCCTCGGGCCGGGGAGGGCTCGGGGGAGGGGCGCGGCGGCCCCCGGAGCGCCGGCGGCTGTCG
AGGCGCGGCGAGCCGCAGCCATTGCCTTTTATGGTAATCGTGCGAGAGGGCGCAGGGACTTCCTTTGTCC
CAAATCTGTGCGGAGCCGAAATCTGGGAGGCGCCGCCGCACCCCCTCTAGCGGGCGCGGGGCGAAGCGGT
GCGGCGCCGGCAGGAAGGAAATGGGCGGGGAGGGCCTTCGTGCGTCGCCGCGCCGCCGTCCCCTTCTCCC
TCTCCAGCCTCGGGGCTGTCCGCGGGGGGACGGCTGCCTTCGGGGGGGACGGGGCAGGGCGGGGTTCGGC
TTCTGGCGTGTGACCGGCGGCTCTAGCGCCTCTGCTAACCATGTTCATGCCTTCTTCTTTTTCCTACAGC
TCCTGGGCAACGTGCTGGTTGTTGTGCTGTCTCATCATTTTGGCAAAGAATTGCGGCCGTCTCAGGCCGA
GTTCGGTACCGCCACC
[3864 nt withheld, positions 4077-7940]
TGATAATGACTCGAGCGGCCGCGTTTAAACCCTGCAGGCTGTGCCTTCTAGTTGCCAGCCATCTGTTGTT
TGCCCCTCCCCCGTGCCTTCCTTGACCCTGGAAGGTGCCACTCCCACTGTCCTTTCCTAATAAAATGAGG
AAATTGCATCGCATTGTCTGAGTAGGTGTCATTCTATTCTGGGGGGTGGGGTGGGGCAGGACAGCAAGGG
GGAGGATTGGGAAGACAATAGCAGGCATGCTGGGGATGCGGTGGGCTCTATGGGTCGACAGTACTAAGCT
TTACTAGGGACAGGATTGGTGACAGAAAAGCCCCATCCTTAGGCCTCCTCCTTCCTAGTCTCCTGATATT
GGGTCTAACCCCCACCTCCTGTTAGGCAGATTCCTTATCTGGTGACACACCCCCATTTCCTGGAGCCATC
TCTCTCCTTGCCAGAACCTCTAAGGTTTGCTTACGATGGAGCCAGAGAGGATCCTGGGAGGGAGAGCTTG
GCAGGGGGTGGGAGGGAAGGGGGGGATGCGTGACCTGCCCGGTTCTCAGTGGCCACCCTGCGCTACCCTC
TCCCAGAACCTGAGCTGCTCTGACGCGGCTGTCTGGTGCGTTTCACTGATCCTGGTGCTGCAGCTTCCTT
ACACTTCCCAAGAGGAGAAGCAGTTTGGAAAAACAAAATCAGAATAAGTTGGTCCTGAGTTCTAACTTTG
GCTCTTCACCTTTCTAGTCCCCAATTTATATTGTTCCTCCGTGCGTCAGTTTTACCTGTGAGATAAGGCC
AGTAGCCAGCCCCGTCCTGGCAGGGCTGTGGTGAGGAGGGGGGTGTCCGTGTGGAAAACTCCCTTTGTGA
GAATGGTGCGTCCTAGGTGTTCACCAGGTCGTGGCCGCCTCTACTCCCTTTCTCTTTCTCCATCCTTCTT
TCCTTAAAGAGTCCCCAGTGCTATCTGGGACATATTCCTCCGCCCAGAGCAGGGTCCCGCTTCCCTAAGG
CCCTGCTCTGGGCTTCTGGGTTTGAGTCCTTGGCAAGCCCAGGAGAGGCGCTCAGGCTTCCCTGTCCCCC
TTCCTCGTCCACCATCTCATGCCCCTGGCTCTCCTGCCCCTTCCCTACAGGGGTTCCTGGCTCTGCTCTA
AGGGCGAATTCTGCATTAATGAATCGGCCAACGCGCGGGGAGAGGCGGTTTGCGTATTGGGCGCTCTTCC
GCTTCCTCGCTCACTGACTCGCTGCGCTCGGTCGTTCGGCTGCGGCGAGCGGTATCAGCTCACTCAAAGG
CGGTAATACGGTTATCCACAGAATCAGGGGATAACGCAGGAAAGAACATGTGAGCAAAAGGCCAGCAAAA
GGCCAGGAACCGTAAAAAGGCCGCGTTGCTGGCGTTTTTCCATAGGCTCCGCCCCCCTGACGAGCATCAC
AAAAATCGACGCTCAAGTCAGAGGTGGCGAAACCCGACAGGACTATAAAGATACCAGGCGTTTCCCCCTG
GAAGCTCCCTCGTGCGCTCTCCTGTTCCGACCCTGCCGCTTACCGGATACCTGTCCGCCTTTCTCCCTTC
GGGAAGCGTGGCGCTTTCTCATAGCTCACGCTGTAGGTATCTCAGTTCGGTGTAGGTCGTTCGCTCCAAG
CTGGGCTGTGTGCACGAACCCCCCGTTCAGCCCGACCGCTGCGCCTTATCCGGTAACTATCGTCTTGAGT
CCAACCCGGTAAGACACGACTTATCGCCACTGGCAGCAGCCACTGGTAACAGGATTAGCAGAGCGAGGTA
TGTAGGCGGTGCTACAGAGTTCTTGAAGTGGTGGCCTAACTACGGCTACACTAGAAGAACAGTATTTGGT
ATCTGCGCTCTGCTGAAGCCAGTTACCTTCGGAAAAAGAGTTGGTAGCTCTTGATCCGGCAAACAAACCA
CCGCTGGTAGCGGTGGTTTTTTTGTTTGCAAGCAGCAGATTACGCGCAGAAAAAAAGGATCTCAAGAAGA
TCCTTTGATCTTTTCTACGGGGTCTGACGCTCAGTGGAACGAAAACTCACGTTAAGGGATTTTGGTCATG
AGATTATCAAAAAGGATCTTCACCTAGATCCTTTTAAATTAAAAATGAAGTTTTAAATCAATCTAAAGTA
TATATGAGTAAACTTGGTCTGACAGTTACCAATGCTTAATCAGTGAGGCACCTATCTCAGCGATCTGTCT
ATTTCGTTCATCCATAGTTGCCTGACTCCCCGTCGTGTAGATAACTACGATACGGGAGGGCTTACCATCT
GGCCCCAGTGCTGCAATGATACCGCGAGACCCACGCTCACCGGCTCCAGATTTATCAGCAATAAACCAGC
CAGCCGGAAGGGCCGAGCGCAGAAGTGGTCCTGCAACTTTATCCGCCTCCATCCAGTCTATTAATTGTTG
CCGGGAAGCTAGAGTAAGTAGTTCGCCAGTTAATAGTTTGCGCAACGTTGTTGCCATTGCTACAGGCATC
GTGGTGTCACGCTCGTCGTTTGGTATGGCTTCATTCAGCTCCGGTTCCCAACGATCAAGGCGAGTTACAT
GATCCCCCATGTTGTGCAAAAAAGCGGTTAGCTCCTTCGGTCCTCCGATCGTTGTCAGAAGTAAGTTGGC
CGCAGTGTTATCACTCATGGTTATGGCAGCACTGCATAATTCTCTTACTGTCATGCCATCCGTAAGATGC
TTTTCTGTGACTGGTGAGTACTCAACCAAGTCATTCTGAGAATAGTGTATGCGGCGACCGAGTTGCTCTT
GCCCGGCGTCAATACGGGATAATACCGCGCCACATAGCAGAACTTTAAAAGTGCTCATCATTGGAAAACG
TTCTTCGGGGCGAAAACTCTCAAGGATCTTACCGCTGTTGAGATCCAGTTCGATGTAACCCACTCGTGCA
CCCAACTGATCTTCAGCATCTTTTACTTTCACCAGCGTTTCTGGGTGAGCAAAAACAGGAAGGCAAAATG
CCGCAAAAAAGGGAATAAGGGCGACACGGAAATGTTGAATACTCATACTCTTCCTTTTTCAATATTATTG
AAGCATTTATCAGGGTTATTGTCTCATGAGCGGATACATATTTGAATGTATTTAGAAAAATAAACAAATA
GGGGTTCCGCGCACATTTCCCCGAAAAGTGCCACCTGACGTCTAAGAAACCATTATTATCATGACATTAA
CCTA
Features (pLannotate 1.2.2; 19 found; start..end, strand, type, name):
     32..67      +  CDS            rop (fragment): Rop protein, which maintains plasmids at low copy number; rop
    169..268     +  misc_feature   bom (fragment): basis of mobility region from pBR322
    274..340     -  CDS            lacZα (fragment): LacZα fragment of β-galactosidase; lacZ fragment
    352..1155    +  misc_feature   HA-L: left homology arm from the adeno-associated virus integration site (AAVS1) within intron 1 of the human PPP1R12C gene
   1162..1187    +  misc_feature   SA: splice acceptor site
   1268..1864    +  CDS            PuroR (fragment): puromycin N-acetyltransferase; pac from Streptomyces; confers resistance to puromycin
   1880..2001    -  polyA_signal   SV40 poly(A) signal: SV40 polyadenylation signal
   2074..2335    +  promoter       hPGK promoter (fragment): human phosphoglycerate kinase 1 promoter
   2392..2695    +  enhancer       CMV enhancer: human cytomegalovirus immediate early enhancer
   2697..2972    +  promoter       chicken β-actin promoter: No description available
   2973..3989    +  intron         chimeric intron: chimera between introns from chicken β-actin and rabbit β-globin
   4077..7700    +  CDS            S (fragment) (sequence withheld): SPIKE_SARS2 - Experimental evidence at protein level: Swiss-Prot protein existence level 1. [Spike glycoprotein]: May down-regulate host tetherin (BST2) by lysosomal degradation, thereby counteracting its antiviral activity. From Severe acute respiratory syndrome coronavirus 2 (2019-nCoV) (SARS-CoV-2).
   7917..7940    +  CDS            Strep-Tag II (sequence withheld): peptide that binds Strep-Tactin®, an engineered form of streptavidin
   7979..8203    +  polyA_signal   bGH poly(A) signal: bovine growth hormone polyadenylation signal
   8223..9059    +  misc_feature   HA-R: right homology arm from the adeno-associated virus integration site (AAVS1) within intron 1 of the human PPP1R12C gene
   9071..9124    -  CDS            lacI (fragment): lac repressor; lacI; The lac repressor binds to the lac operator to inhibit transcription in E. coli. This inhibition can be relieved by adding lactose or isopropyl-β-D-thiogalactopyranoside (IPTG).
   9307..9895    -  rep_origin     ori: high-copy-number ColE1/pMB1/pBR322/pUC origin of replication
  10066..10926   -  CDS            AmpR: β-lactamase; bla; confers resistance to ampicillin, carbenicillin, and related antibiotics
  10927..11031   -  promoter       AmpR promoter: bla
