[The description below was written by a language model from this plasmid's Addgene catalogue record and pLannotate feature annotations shown in this document.]
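Description:
AAVS1_puro_CAG_HexaPro is a roughly 11.1 kb homology-directed repair donor plasmid for inserting a SARS-CoV-2 spike expression cassette into the human AAVS1 safe harbor locus, which lies in intron 1 of PPP1R12C. It derives from the AAVS1_Puro_PGK1_3xFLAG_Twin_Strep backbone and is classed as a mammalian expression/CRISPR vector. In E. coli it is maintained at high copy through a ColE1/pUC-type origin and selected with ampicillin via the bla gene. Short rop, bom, lacZα and lacI fragments are backbone remnants.

The payload sits between left and right AAVS1 homology arms of about 800 bp each, which direct integration when a nuclease cuts the target site; the nuclease itself is not encoded here. Immediately after the left arm, a splice acceptor precedes a promoterless puromycin N-acetyltransferase coding sequence. Puromycin resistance should therefore arise mainly when the cassette is correctly spliced into the endogenous PPP1R12C transcript, which enriches for targeted rather than random integrants.

Downstream, a residual fragment of the backbone's hPGK promoter is followed by the CAG promoter, made up of the CMV enhancer, the chicken β-actin promoter and a chimeric intron. CAG drives the 3,624 bp HexaPro spike insert, and a bGH polyadenylation signal terminates the transcript. The insert encodes the ectodomain only (residues 1–1208), with the furin site replaced by GSAS and six stabilizing proline substitutions (F817P, A892P, A899P, A942P, K986P, V987P) that hold the protein in the prefusion conformation. Its C terminus carries an HRV 3C cleavage site, an 8×His tag and a double Strep-Tag II for affinity purification and tag removal, although the annotation detects only one Strep-Tag II copy.

The depositor and sequencing-derived records differ by only a few bases and share the same architecture. The plasmid is intended for generating stable human cell lines that produce prefusion-stabilized spike protein.
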