Addgene plasmid #164077: AAVS1_puro_CAG_HexaPro
Purpose: Targeted integration of SARS-CoV-2 spike HexaPro variant into the AAVS1 genomic safe harbor locus
Depositing lab: Yannick Doyon. Depositing organization: Universite Laval. Publication: Artisanal production of prefusion-stabilized SARS-CoV-2 spikes. Rivest JF, Goupil C, Doyon Y. protocols.io 2021 10.17504/protocols.io.buyfnxtn.
Backbone
  Vector backbone: AAVS1_Puro_PGK1_3xFLAG_Twin_Strep (Addgene plasmid # 68375)
  Vector type: Mammalian Expression, CRISPR
  Selectable markers: Puromycin
Growth in bacteria
  Bacterial resistance: Ampicillin, 100 μg/mL
  Growth temperature: 37°C
  Growth strain: DH5alpha
  Copy number: High Copy
Gene/Insert
  Gene/Insert name: SARS-CoV-2 S HexaPro
  Species: Severe acute respiratory syndrome coronavirus 2
  Insert size (bp): 3624
  Mutation: Ectodomain only (AAs 1-1208); 682-685 (furin site) replaced with 'GSAS'; F817P, A892P, A899P, A942P, K986P, V987P
  GenBank ID: MN908947
  Entrez Gene: S (a.k.a. GU280_gp02, spike glycoprotein)
  Promoter: CAG
  Tag / fusion protein: HRV 3C cleavage site (before tags) (C terminal on insert); 8X His tag (C terminal on insert); 2X Strep-Tag II (C terminal on insert)
  Cloning method: Restriction Enzyme; 5′ cloning site SpeI (not destroyed); 3′ cloning site BstBI (not destroyed)
  Sequencing primers: 5′ TCGGCTTCTGGCGTGTGACC; 3′ GAGGGGCAAACAACAGATGG
Terms and licenses: Academic/Nonprofit Terms; Industry Terms
Depositor comments: The promoter and insert elements were derived from SARS-CoV-2 S HexaPro, a gift from Jason McLellan (Addgene plasmid # 154754).
How to cite: AAVS1_puro_CAG_HexaPro was a gift from Yannick Doyon (Addgene plasmid # 164077 ; http://n2t.net/addgene:164077 ; RRID:Addgene_164077)
